>Addgene plasmid #91031 | pMOD_A1110 | addgene full sequence | sequence record 181785 | Addgene NGS Result
GCCTTGACGGCAAAATCCCTTAACGTGAGTTTTCGTTCCACTGAGCGTCAGACCCCGTAGAAAAGATCAA
AGGATCTTCTTGAGATCCTTTTTTTCTGCGCGTAATCTGCTGCTTGCAAACAAAAAAACCACCGCTACCA
GCGGTGGTTTGTTTGCCGGATCAAGAGCTACTAACTCTTTTTCCGAAGGTAACTGGCTTCAGCAGAGCGC
AGATACCAAATACTGTTCTTCTAGTGTAGCCGTAGTTAGGCCACCACTTCAAGAACTCTGTAGCACCGCC
TACATACCTCGCTCTGCTAATCCTGTTACCAGTGGCTGCTGCCAGTGGCGATAAGTCGTGTCTTACCGGG
TTGGACTCAAGACGATAGTTACCGGATAAGGCGCAGCGGTCGGGCTGAACGGGGGGTTCGTGCTCACAGC
CCAGCTTGGAGCGAACGACCTACACCGAACTGAGATACCTACAGCGTGAGCTATGAGAAAGCGCCACGCT
TCCCGAAGGGAGAAAGGCGGACAGGTATCCGGTAAGCGGCAGGGTCGGAACAGGAGAGCGCACGAGGGAG
CTTCCAGGGGGAAACGCCTGGTATCTTTATAGTCCTGTCGGGTTTCGCCACCTCTGACTTGAGCGTCGAT
TTTTGTGATGCTCGTCAGGGGGGCGGAGCCTATGGAAAAACGCCAGCAACGCGGCCTTTTTACGGTTCCT
GGCCTTTTGCTGGCCTTTTGCTCACATGTTCTTTCCTGCGTTATCCCCTGATTCTGTGGATAACCGTATT
ACCGCCTTTGAGTGAGCTGATACCGCTCGCCGCAGCCGAACGACCGAGCGCAGCGAGTCAGTGAGCGAGG
AAGCGGAAGAGCGCCCACCTGCTCATGATCTGCAGGCGCGCCTGCAGTGCAGCGTGACCCGGTCGTGCCC
CTCTCTAGAGATAATGAGCATTGCATGTCTAAGTTATAAAAAATTACCACATATTTTTTTTGTCACACTT
GTTTGAAGTGCAGTTTATCTATCTTTATACATATATTTAAACTTTACTCTACGAATAATATAATCTATAG
TACTACAATAATATCAGTGTTTTAGAGAATCATATAAATGAACAGTTAGACATGGTCTAAAGGACAATTG
AGTATTTTGACAACAGGACTCTACAGTTTTATCTTTTTAGTGTGCATGTGTTCTCCTTTTTTTTTGCAAA
TAGCTTCACCTATATAATACTTCATCCATTTTATTAGTACATCCATTTAGGGTTTAGGGTTAATGGTTTT
TATAGACTAATTTTTTTAGTACATCTATTTTATTCTATTTTAGCCTCTAAATTAAGAAAACTAAAACTCT
ATTTTAGTTTTTTTATTTAATAATTTAGATATAAAATAGAATAAAATAAAGTGACTAAAAATTAAACAAA
TACCCTTTAAGAAATTAAAAAAACTAAGGAAACATTTTTCTTGTTTCGAGTAGATAATGCCAGCCTGTTA
AACGCCGTCGACGAGTCTAACGGACACCAACCAGCGAACCAGCAGCGTCGCGTCGGGCCAAGCGAAGCAG
ACGGCACGGCATCTCTGTCGCTGCCTCTGGACCCCTCTCGAGAGTTCCGCTCCACCGTTGGACTTGCTCC
GCTGTCGGCATCCAGAAATTGCGTGGCGGAGCGGCAGACGTGAGCCGGCACGGCAGGCGGCCTCCTCCTC
CTCTCACGGCACCGGCAGCTACGGGGGATTCCTTTCCCACCGCTCCTTCGCTTTCCCTTCCTCGCCCGCC
GTAATAAATAGACACCCCCTCCACACCCTCTTTCCCCAACCTCGTGTTGTTCGGAGCGCACACACACACA
ACCAGATCTCCCCCAAATCCACCCGTCGGCACCTCCGCTTCAAGGTACGCCGCTCGTCCTCCCCCCCCCC
CCTCTCTACCTTCTCTAGATCGGCGTTCCGGTCCATGGTTAGGGCCCGGTAGTTCTACTTCTGTTCATGT
TTGTGTTAGATCCGTGTTTGTGTTAGATCCGTGCTGCTAGCGTTCGTACACGGATGCGACCTGTACGTCA
GACACGTTCTGATTGCTAACTTGCCAGTGTTTCTCTTTGGGGAATCCTGGGATGGCTCTAGCCGTTCCGC
AGACGGGATCGATTTCATGATTTTTTTTGTTTCGTTGCATAGGGTTTGGTTTGCCCTTTTCCTTTATTTC
AATATATGCCGTGCACTTGTTTGTCGGGTCATCTTTTCATGCTTTTTTTTGTCTTGGTTGTGATGATGTG
GTCTGGTTGGGCGGTCGTTCTAGATCGGAGTAGAATTAATTCTGTTTCAAACTACCTGGTGGATTTATTA
ATTTTGGATCTGTATGTGTGTGCCATACATATTCATAGTTACGAATTGAAGATGATGGATGGAAATATCG
ATCTAGGATAGGTATACATGTTGATGCGGGTTTTACTGATGCATATACAGAGATGCTTTTTGTTCGCTTG
GTTGTGATGATGTGGTGTGGTTGGGCGGTCGTTCATTCGTTCTAGATCGGAGTAGAATACTGTTTCAAAC
TACCTGGTGTATTTATTAATTTTGGAACTGTATGTGTGTGTCATACATCTTCATAGTTACGAGTTTAAGA
TGGATGGAAATATCGATCTAGGATAGGTATACATGTTGATGTGGGTTTTACTGATGCATATACATGATGG
CATATGCAGCATCTATTCATATGCTCTAACCTTGAGTACCTATCTATTATAATAAACAAGTATGTTTTAT
AATTATTTTGATCTTGATATACTTGGATGATGGCATATGCAGCAGCTATATGTGGATTTTTTTAGCCCTG
CCTTCATACGCTATTTATTTGCTTGGTACTGTTTCTTTTGTCGATGCTCACCCTGTTGTTTGGTGTTACT
TCCTGCAGGGCGATCTATTCGAATGGACAAGAAGTACTCGATCGGCCTCGACATCGGGACGAACTCAGTT
GGCTGGGCCGTGATCACCGACGAGTACAAGGTGCCCTCTAAGAAGTTCAAGGTCCTGGGGAACACCGACC
GCCATTCCATCAAGAAGAACCTCATCGGCGCTCTCCTGTTCGACAGCGGGGAGACCGCTGAGGCTACGAG
GCTCAAGAGAACCGCTAGGCGCCGGTACACGAGAAGGAAGAACAGGATCTGCTACCTCCAAGAGATTTTC
TCCAACGAGATGGCCAAGGTTGACGATTCATTCTTCCACCGCCTGGAGGAGTCTTTCCTCGTGGAGGAGG
ATAAGAAGCACGAGCGGCATCCCATCTTCGGCAACATCGTGGACGAGGTTGCCTACCACGAGAAGTACCC
TACGATCTACCATCTGCGGAAGAAGCTCGTGGACTCCACCGATAAGGCGGACCTCAGACTGATCTACCTC
GCTCTGGCCCACATGATCAAGTTCCGCGGCCATTTCCTGATCGAGGGGGATCTCAACCCAGACAACAGCG
ATGTTGACAAGCTGTTCATCCAACTCGTGCAGACCTACAACCAACTCTTCGAGGAGAACCCGATCAACGC
CTCTGGCGTGGACGCGAAGGCTATCCTGTCCGCGAGGCTCTCGAAGTCCAGGAGGCTGGAGAACCTGATC
GCTCAGCTCCCAGGCGAGAAGAAGAACGGCCTGTTCGGGAACCTCATCGCTCTCAGCCTGGGGCTCACCC
CGAACTTCAAGTCGAACTTCGATCTCGCTGAGGACGCCAAGCTGCAACTCTCCAAGGACACCTACGACGA
TGACCTCGATAACCTCCTGGCCCAGATCGGCGATCAATACGCGGACCTGTTCCTCGCTGCCAAGAACCTG
TCGGACGCCATCCTCCTGTCAGATATCCTCCGCGTGAACACCGAGATCACGAAGGCTCCACTCTCTGCCT
CCATGATCAAGCGCTACGACGAGCACCATCAGGATCTGACCCTCCTGAAGGCGCTGGTCCGCCAACAGCT
CCCGGAGAAGTACAAGGAGATTTTCTTCGATCAGTCGAAGAACGGCTACGCTGGGTACATCGACGGCGGG
GCCTCACAAGAGGAGTTCTACAAGTTCATCAAGCCAATCCTGGAGAAGATGGACGGCACGGAGGAGCTCC
TGGTGAAGCTCAACAGGGAGGACCTCCTGCGGAAGCAGAGAACCTTCGATAACGGCAGCATCCCCCACCA
AATCCATCTCGGGGAGCTGCACGCCATCCTGAGAAGGCAAGAGGACTTCTACCCTTTCCTCAAGGATAAC
CGGGAGAAGATCGAGAAGATCCTGACCTTCAGAATCCCATACTACGTCGGCCCTCTCGCGCGGGGGAACT
CAAGATTCGCTTGGATGACCCGCAAGTCTGAGGAGACCATCACGCCGTGGAACTTCGAGGAGGTGGTGGA
CAAGGGCGCTAGCGCTCAGTCGTTCATCGAGAGGATGACCAACTTCGACAAGAACCTGCCCAACGAGAAG
GTGCTCCCTAAGCACTCGCTCCTGTACGAGTACTTCACCGTCTACAACGAGCTCACGAAGGTGAAGTACG
TCACCGAGGGCATGCGCAAGCCAGCGTTCCTGTCCGGGGAGCAGAAGAAGGCTATCGTGGACCTCCTGTT
CAAGACCAACCGGAAGGTCACGGTTAAGCAACTCAAGGAGGACTACTTCAAGAAGATCGAGTGCTTCGAT
TCGGTCGAGATCAGCGGCGTTGAGGACCGCTTCAACGCCAGCCTCGGGACCTACCACGATCTCCTGAAGA
TCATCAAGGATAAGGACTTCCTGGACAACGAGGAGAACGAGGATATCCTGGAGGACATCGTGCTGACCCT
CACGCTGTTCGAGGACAGGGAGATGATCGAGGAGCGCCTGAAGACGTACGCCCATCTCTTCGATGACAAG
GTCATGAAGCAACTCAAGCGCCGGAGATACACCGGCTGGGGGAGGCTGTCCCGCAAGCTCATCAACGGCA
TCCGGGACAAGCAGTCCGGGAAGACCATCCTCGACTTCCTCAAGAGCGATGGCTTCGCCAACAGGAACTT
CATGCAACTGATCCACGATGACAGCCTCACCTTCAAGGAGGATATCCAAAAGGCTCAAGTGAGCGGCCAG
GGGGACTCGCTGCACGAGCATATCGCGAACCTCGCTGGCTCCCCCGCGATCAAGAAGGGCATCCTCCAGA
CCGTGAAGGTTGTGGACGAGCTCGTGAAGGTCATGGGCCGGCACAAGCCTGAGAACATCGTCATCGAGAT
GGCCAGAGAGAACCAAACCACGCAGAAGGGGCAAAAGAACTCTAGGGAGCGCATGAAGCGCATCGAGGAG
GGCATCAAGGAGCTGGGGTCCCAAATCCTCAAGGAGCACCCAGTGGAGAACACCCAACTGCAGAACGAGA
AGCTCTACCTGTACTACCTCCAGAACGGCAGGGATATGTACGTGGACCAAGAGCTGGATATCAACCGCCT
CAGCGATTACGACGTCGATCATATCGTTCCCCAGTCTTTCCTGAAGGATGACTCCATCGACAACAAGGTC
CTCACCAGGTCGGACAAGAACCGCGGCAAGTCAGATAACGTTCCATCTGAGGAGGTCGTTAAGAAGATGA
AGAACTACTGGAGGCAGCTCCTGAACGCCAAGCTGATCACGCAAAGGAAGTTCGACAACCTCACCAAGGC
TGAGAGAGGCGGGCTCTCAGAGCTGGACAAGGCCGGCTTCATCAAGCGGCAGCTGGTCGAGACCAGACAA
ATCACGAAGCACGTTGCGCAAATCCTCGACTCTCGGATGAACACGAAGTACGATGAGAACGACAAGCTGA
TCAGGGAGGTTAAGGTGATCACCCTGAAGTCTAAGCTCGTCTCCGACTTCAGGAAGGATTTCCAGTTCTA
CAAGGTTCGCGAGATCAACAACTACCACCATGCCCATGACGCTTACCTCAACGCTGTGGTCGGCACCGCT
CTGATCAAGAAGTACCCAAAGCTGGAGTCCGAGTTCGTGTACGGGGACTACAAGGTTTACGATGTGCGCA
AGATGATCGCCAAGTCGGAGCAAGAGATCGGCAAGGCTACCGCCAAGTACTTCTTCTACTCAAACATCAT
GAACTTCTTCAAGACCGAGATCACGCTGGCCAACGGCGAGATCCGGAAGAGACCGCTCATCGAGACCAAC
GGCGAGACGGGGGAGATCGTGTGGGACAAGGGCAGGGATTTCGCGACCGTCCGCAAGGTTCTCTCCATGC
CCCAGGTGAACATCGTCAAGAAGACCGAGGTCCAAACGGGCGGGTTCTCAAAGGAGTCTATCCTGCCTAA
GCGGAACAGCGACAAGCTCATCGCCAGAAAGAAGGACTGGGACCCAAAGAAGTACGGCGGGTTCGACAGC
CCTACCGTGGCCTACTCGGTCCTGGTTGTGGCGAAGGTTGAGAAGGGCAAGTCCAAGAAGCTCAAGAGCG
TGAAGGAGCTCCTGGGGATCACCATCATGGAGAGGTCCAGCTTCGAGAAGAACCCAATCGACTTCCTGGA
GGCCAAGGGCTACAAGGAGGTGAAGAAGGACCTGATCATCAAGCTCCCGAAGTACTCTCTCTTCGAGCTG
GAGAACGGCAGGAAGAGAATGCTGGCTTCCGCTGGCGAGCTCCAGAAGGGGAACGAGCTCGCGCTGCCAA
GCAAGTACGTGAACTTCCTCTACCTGGCTTCCCACTACGAGAAGCTCAAGGGCAGCCCGGAGGACAACGA
GCAAAAGCAGCTGTTCGTCGAGCAGCACAAGCATTACCTCGACGAGATCATCGAGCAAATCTCCGAGTTC
AGCAAGCGCGTGATCCTCGCCGACGCGAACCTGGATAAGGTCCTCTCCGCCTACAACAAGCACCGGGACA
AGCCCATCAGAGAGCAAGCGGAGAACATCATCCATCTCTTCACCCTGACGAACCTCGGCGCTCCTGCTGC
TTTCAAGTACTTCGACACCACGATCGATCGGAAGAGATACACCTCCACGAAGGAGGTCCTGGACGCGACC
CTCATCCACCAGTCGATCACCGGCCTGTACGAGACGAGGATCGACCTCTCACAACTCGGCGGGGATAAGA
GACCCGCAGCAACCAAGAAGGCAGGGCAAGCAAAGAAGAAGAAGTGACTCGAGTATATGAAGATGAAGAT
GAAATATTTGGTGTGTCAAATAAAAAGCTTGTGTGCTTAAGTTTGTGTTTTTTTCTTGGCTTGTTGTGTT
ATGAATTTGTGGCTTTTTCTAATATTAAATGAATGTAAGATCACATTATAATGAATAAACAAATGTTTCT
ATAATCCATTGTGAATGTTTTGTTGGATCTCTTCTGCAGCATATAACTACTGTATGTGCTATGGTATGGA
CTATGGAATATGATTAAAGATAAGGAGCTCGTTAACCGGTGACGGACGTGGGCAGGTGTGATGAAAAGCC
TTAGGGTCAGGTGGCACTTTTCGGGGAAATGTGCGATGAACCCCTATTTGTTTATTTTTCTAAATACATT
CAAATATGTATCCGCTAATGAGACAATAACCCTGATAAATGCTTCAATTATATTGAAAAAGGAAGAGTAT
GAGTATCCAACATTTCCGTGTCGCCCTTATTCCCTTTTTTGCGGCCTTCTGCCTTCCTGTTTTTGCTCAC
CCAGAAACGCTGGTGAAAGTAAAAGATGCTGAAGATCAGTTGGGTGCCCGAGTGGGTTACATTGAACTGG
ATCTCAACAGCGGCAAAATCTTAGAGAGTTTTCGCCCCGAAGAACGCTTCCCAATGATGAGCACTTTCAA
AGTTCTGCTATGTGGCGCGGTGTTATCCCGTATTGATGCTGGGCAAGAGCAACTCGGTCGCCGCATACAC
TATTCTCAGAATGACTTGGTTGAGTATTCACCAGTCACAGAAAAGCATCTTACGGATGGCATGACAGTAA
GAGAATTATGTAGTGCTGCCATAACCATGAGTGATAACACTGCGGCCAACTTACTTCTGACAACGATTGG
AGGACCGAAGGAGCTAACCGCTTTTTTGCACAACATGGGGGATCATGTAACTCGCCTTGATCGTTGGGAA
CCGGAGCTGAATGAAGCCATACCAAACGACGAGCGTGACACCACGATGCCTGTAGCAATGGCAACAACTC
TCCGCAAACTATTAACTGGCGAACTACTTACTCTTGCTTCACGCCAGCAACTCATTGACTGGATGGAGGC
GGACAAAGTTGCAGGACCACTTCTGCGCTCGGCACTTCCGGCTGGCTGGTTTATTGCTGATAAATCTGGA
GCCGGTGAGCGTGGGTCTCGCGGTATCATTGCAGCACTGGGGCCAGATGGTAAGCCCTCCCGTATCGTAG
TTATCTACACGACGGGGAGTCAGGCAACTATGGATGAACGAAATAGACAGATCGCTGAGATAGGTGCCTC
ACTGATTAAGCATTGGTAACTGTCAGACGAAGGGAAATAAATAGTAGCCCGCCTGATGTGCGGGCTTTTT
TTTGGTGGTGGTTACCAGTGTCGCTTAGCTACCGTAGGTCCTCTTAGGCGGTCCGATTAGCGACATAGTC
ATCAAT
Features (pLannotate 1.2.2; 6 found; start..end, strand, type, name):
     80..668     +  rep_origin     ori: high-copy-number ColE1/pMB1/pBR322/pUC origin of replication
    882..2872    +  promoter       Ubi promoter: maize polyubiquitin gene promoter
   2893..6996    +  CDS            cas9: CAS9_STRP1 - Also known as csn1 From Streptococcus pyogenes serotype M1.
   7056..7304    +  terminator     HSP terminator: efficient transcription terminator from the Arabidopsis thaliana heat shock protein 18.2 gene (Nagaya et al., 2010)
   7388..7488    +  promoter       AmpR promoter: bla
   7489..8349    +  CDS            AmpR: β-lactamase; bla; confers resistance to ampicillin, carbenicillin, and related antibiotics
