[The description below was written by a language model from this plasmid's Addgene catalogue record and pLannotate feature annotations shown in this document.]
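Description:
pMOD_A1110 is a "Module A" plasmid from a modular plant genome-engineering toolkit, built on the pMOD_A1001 backbone and classed as a CRISPR vector. It is a high-copy bacterial plasmid of about 8.5 kb, maintained in E. coli through a ColE1/pUC-type origin of replication and selected with ampicillin via a β-lactamase gene driven by its native bla promoter. No plant selectable marker, T-DNA borders or other plant delivery elements appear in the annotated features. This fits its role as a component module rather than a finished transformation vector, although the record does not describe how the module is assembled with others.

The payload is a single plant expression cassette. The maize polyubiquitin (ZmUbi) promoter, a strong constitutive promoter widely used in monocots, drives TaCas9. This is a synthetic coding sequence that the feature table identifies as the Streptococcus pyogenes Cas9 nuclease. The "Ta" prefix suggests codon optimisation for wheat, but the record lists the species only as synthetic. Transcription ends at the HSP terminator, derived from the Arabidopsis thaliana heat shock protein 18.2 gene and known for efficient termination that supports high transgene expression. The insert was introduced by Gibson cloning. No nuclear localisation signals, epitope tags or guide RNA cassettes are annotated, so the guide RNA component would have to be supplied from a separate construct.

The plasmid serves as the Cas9 nuclease source for CRISPR-based genome editing in plants, and the choice of promoter points toward cereals and other monocot species.
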