Addgene plasmid #91031: pMOD_A1110
Purpose: Module A, Promoter: ZmUbi, Gene: TaCas9, Terminator: HSP
Depositing lab: Daniel Voytas. Publication: A multi-purpose toolkit to enable advanced genome engineering in plants. Cermak T, Curtin SJ, Gil-Humanes J, Cegan R, Kono TJY, Konecna E, Belanto JJ, Starker CG, Mathre JW, Greenstein RL, Voytas DF. Plant Cell. 2017 May 18. pii: tpc.00922.2016. doi: 10.1105/tpc.16.00922. PubMed 28522548.
Backbone
  Vector backbone: pMOD_A1001
  Vector type: CRISPR
Growth in bacteria
  Bacterial resistance: Ampicillin, 100 μg/mL
  Growth temperature: 37°C
  Growth strain: DH5alpha
  Copy number: High Copy
Gene/Insert
  Gene/Insert name: TaCas9
  Species: Synthetic
  Promoter: ZmUbi
  Cloning method: Gibson Cloning
  Sequencing primers: 5′ unknown
Terms and licenses: Academic/Nonprofit Terms; Industry Terms: Not Available to Industry
How to cite: pMOD_A1110 was a gift from Daniel Voytas (Addgene plasmid # 91031 ; http://n2t.net/addgene:91031 ; RRID:Addgene_91031)
